Addgene plasmid #136148: pCDNA4.TO-K1-2xCSTREP
Purpose: Expresses C-terminally strep tagged Kaposi's Sarcoma Associated Herpesvirus (KSHV) K1
Depositing lab: Britt Glaunsinger. Depositing organization: University of California, Berkeley. Publication: Global mapping of herpesvirus-host protein complexes reveals a transcription strategy for late genes. Davis ZH, Verschueren E, Jang GM, Kleffman K, Johnson JR, Park J, Von Dollen J, Maher MC, Johnson T, Newton W, Jager S, Shales M, Horner J, Hernandez RD, Krogan NJ, Glaunsinger BA. Mol Cell. 2015 Jan 22;57(2):349-60. doi: 10.1016/j.molcel.2014.11.026. Epub 2014 Dec 24. PubMed 25544563.
Backbone
  Vector backbone: pCDNA4.TO
  Backbone manufacturer: Invitrogen
  Vector type: Mammalian Expression
  Selectable markers: Zeocin
Growth in bacteria
  Bacterial resistance: Ampicillin, 100 μg/mL
  Growth temperature: 37°C
  Growth strain: DH5alpha
  Copy number: High Copy
Gene/Insert
  Gene/Insert name: K1
  Species: Kaposi's sarcoma-associated herpesvirus (KSHV)
  Promoter: CMV
  Cloning method: Restriction Enzyme; 5′ cloning site Unknown (unknown if destroyed)
  Sequencing primers: 5′ CGCAAATGGGCGGTAGGCGTG; 3′ TAGAAGGCACAGTCGAGGCT
Resource information
  A portion of this plasmid was derived from a plasmid made by: cDNA of reactivated TREx BCBL-1-RTA cells
Terms and licenses: Academic/Nonprofit Terms; Industry Terms: Not Available to Industry
How to cite: pCDNA4.TO-K1-2xCSTREP was a gift from Britt Glaunsinger (Addgene plasmid # 136148 ; http://n2t.net/addgene:136148 ; RRID:Addgene_136148)
