[The description below was written by a language model from this plasmid's Addgene catalogue record and pLannotate feature annotations shown in this document.]
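Description:
pCDNA4.TO-K1-2xCSTREP is a mammalian expression plasmid built on the Invitrogen pCDNA4.TO backbone and carrying the K1 open reading frame of Kaposi's sarcoma-associated herpesvirus (KSHV). It is maintained in E. coli through a high-copy ColE1/pUC-type origin and an ampicillin resistance gene (β-lactamase) with its own promoter. An f1 origin is also present. For selection in mammalian cells, the Sh ble (BleoR) gene confers Zeocin resistance. It sits behind tandem SV40 early and bacterial EM7 promoters and ends with an SV40 polyadenylation signal. Remnants of the lac promoter/operator region and a bom fragment are backbone carry-over.

The expression cassette uses the human CMV immediate-early enhancer and promoter. Directly downstream, the annotation software flagged two short tet-operator-containing matches. These fit the tetracycline-regulatable "TO" design of this backbone, in which transcription is repressed in cells expressing the Tet repressor and is otherwise constitutive. The K1 coding sequence follows, and the cassette is terminated by the bovine growth hormone poly(A) signal. K1 is annotated as a viral protein that mimics activated B-cell receptor signalling and promotes host cell survival pathways. According to the record, the insert was derived from cDNA of reactivated TREx BCBL-1-RTA cells. It is fused at its C-terminus to a strep tag, and the "2x" in the plasmid name suggests a double tag. The tag is not annotated as a separate feature in the table but presumably lies between the K1 coding sequence and the poly(A) signal. The stated purpose is expression of strep-tagged K1. The associated work mapped herpesvirus–host protein complexes, which points to use in affinity purification of K1 and its interacting host proteins.
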