Features (pLannotate 1.2.2; 22 found; start..end, strand, type, name):
     28..80      -  misc_feature   bom (fragment): basis of mobility region from pBR322
    235..614     +  enhancer       CMV enhancer: human cytomegalovirus immediate early enhancer
    615..818     +  promoter       CMV promoter: human cytomegalovirus (CMV) immediate early promoter
    820..839     +  promoter       PLtetO-1 promoter (fragment): modified phage lambda PL promoter with tet operator sites (Lutz and Bujard, 1997)
    841..860     +  promoter       PLtetO-1 promoter (fragment): modified phage lambda PL promoter with tet operator sites (Lutz and Bujard, 1997)
    868..901     +  promoter       TRE3GV promoter (fragment): 3rd-generation Tet-responsive promoter that can be activated by binding of Tet-On® 3G, optimized for retroviral and lentiviral vectors
   1025..1891    +  CDS            K1: K1_HHV8P - Experimental evidence at protein level: Swiss-Prot protein existence level 1. Promotes host cell survival pathways and may contribute to pathogenesis by preventing infected cells from undergoing apoptosis. Acts in host B-cells by mimicking the activated B-cell receptor complex. The cytoplasmic tail of K1 can induce the phosphorylation of a number of different kinases, leading to the activation of survival signaling pathways. From Human herpesvirus 8 type P (isolate GK18) (HHV-8) (Kaposi's sarcoma-associated herpesvirus).
   2037..2261    +  polyA_signal   bGH poly(A) signal: bovine growth hormone polyadenylation signal
   2265..2286    +  promoter       SV40 promoter (fragment): SV40 enhancer and early promoter
   2307..2735    +  rep_origin     f1 ori (sequence partly withheld): f1 bacteriophage origin of replication; arrow indicates direction of (+) strand synthesis
   2749..3078    +  promoter       SV40 promoter: SV40 enhancer and early promoter
   3126..3173    +  promoter       EM7 promoter: synthetic bacterial promoter&nbsp
   3192..3566    +  CDS            BleoR: antibiotic-binding protein; Sh ble from Streptoalloteichus hindustanus; confers resistance to bleomycin, phleomycin, and Zeocin™
   3576..3701    +  CDS            ble (fragment): BLE_KLEPN - Experimental evidence at protein level: Swiss-Prot protein existence level 1. Binding protein with a strong affinity to the bleomycin family of antibiotics. Binds to CL990; an antimitotic-antibiotic compound. From Klebsiella pneumoniae.
   3696..3817    +  polyA_signal   SV40 poly(A) signal: SV40 polyadenylation signal
   3890..3906    -  protein_bind   lac operator: The lac repressor binds to the lac operator to inhibit transcription in E. coli. This inhibition can be relieved by adding lactose or isopropyl-β-D-thiogalactopyranoside (IPTG). lac repressor encoded by lacI
   3914..3944    -  promoter       lac promoter: promoter for the E. coli lac operon
   3959..3980    -  protein_bind   CAP binding site: CAP binding activates transcription in the presence of cAMP. E. coli catabolite activator protein
   3993..4085    -  CDS            lacI (fragment): lac repressor; lacI; The lac repressor binds to the lac operator to inhibit transcription in E. coli. This inhibition can be relieved by adding lactose or isopropyl-β-D-thiogalactopyranoside (IPTG).
   4268..4856    -  rep_origin     ori: high-copy-number ColE1/pMB1/pBR322/pUC origin of replication
   5027..5887    -  CDS            AmpR: β-lactamase; bla; confers resistance to ampicillin, carbenicillin, and related antibiotics
   5888..5992    -  promoter       AmpR promoter: bla
>Addgene plasmid #136148 | pCDNA4.TO-K1-2xCSTREP | addgene full sequence | sequence record 267209 | Addgene NGS Result
GACGGATCGGGAGATCTCCCGATCCCCTATGGTGCACTCTCAGTACAATCTGCTCTGATGCCGCATAGTT
AAGCCAGTATCTGCTCCCTGCTTGTGTGTTGGAGGTCGCTGAGTAGTGCGCGAGCAAAATTTAAGCTACA
ACAAGGCAAGGCTTGACCGACAATTGCATGAAGAATCTGCTTAGGGTTAGGCGTTTTGCGCTGCTTCGCG
ATGTACGGGCCAGATATACGCGTTGACATTGATTATTGACTAGTTATTAATAGTAATCAATTACGGGGTC
ATTAGTTCATAGCCCATATATGGAGTTCCGCGTTACATAACTTACGGTAAATGGCCCGCCTGGCTGACCG
CCCAACGACCCCCGCCCATTGACGTCAATAATGACGTATGTTCCCATAGTAACGCCAATAGGGACTTTCC
ATTGACGTCAATGGGTGGAGTATTTACGGTAAACTGCCCACTTGGCAGTACATCAAGTGTATCATATGCC
AAGTACGCCCCCTATTGACGTCAATGACGGTAAATGGCCCGCCTGGCATTATGCCCAGTACATGACCTTA
TGGGACTTTCCTACTTGGCAGTACATCTACGTATTAGTCATCGCTATTACCATGGTGATGCGGTTTTGGC
AGTACATCAATGGGCGTGGATAGCGGTTTGACTCACGGGGATTTCCAAGTCTCCACCCCATTGACGTCAA
TGGGAGTTTGTTTTGGCACCAAAATCAACGGGACTTTCCAAAATGTCGTAACAACTCCGCCCCATTGACG
CAAATGGGCGGTAGGCGTGTACGGTGGGAGGTCTATATAAGCAGAGCTCTCCCTATCAGTGATAGAGATC
TCCCTATCAGTGATAGAGATCGTCGACGAGCTCGTTTAGTGAACCGTCAGATCGCCTGGAGACGCCATCC
ACGCTGTTTTGACCTCCATAGAAGACACCGGGACCGATCCAGCCTCCGGACTCTAGCGTTTAAACTTAAG
CTTGGTACCGAGCTCGGATCCACTAGTCCAGTGTGGTGGAATTCATGTTCCTGTATGGTGTTTGCAGTCT
GGCGGTTTGCTTTCGAGGACTATTAAGCCTTTATGTGCTATCGTCTCCAAATTTGTGCCCTGGAGTGATT
TCAACGCCTTACACGTTGACCTGTCTGTCGGATTCATCCTTGCCAATATCCTGGTATTGCAACGATACTC
GGCTTTGGCGACTGACGAAGCCAACACTCACTATTGACATCATTACCTGCAATTTTACTTGTGTGGAACA
ATCTGGGCATCGACAGAGCATTTGGATTACATGGCATGCACAACCTGTCTTACAAACCTTGTGTGCACAG
CCATCTAACACAGTCACTTGTGGTCAGCATGTTACTTTGTATTGTTCTACCTCTGGAAATAATGTTACCG
TTTGGCATCTACCAAACGGACGAAATGAAACCGTGTCACAAACTAAATACTATAATTTTACGCTGATGAA
CCAAACTGAGGGGTGTTATACTTGTTCTAACGGGCTGTCGTCTCGCCTGTCAAATCGTATATGTTTTTGG
GCGCGTTGTGCCAATATAACTCCAGAAACTCATACTGTATCTGTCAGCAGTACTACAGGCTTTAGAACAT
TCAGTACTAATAGCTTAGTGAACATAATCCATGCAACCACACATAAAGTAGTTGTAGTGAAAGAAGCAAA
ATCTACAAATTCACATATTGAAGTGCATTTTCTTGTATTTATGACACTCGTAGCTCTGATAGGAACCATG
TGTGGTATCTTAGGAACTATTATCTTTGCCCATTGTCAAAAACAACGTGACTCAAACAAAACAGTGCCAC
AACAATTGCAGGATTATTATTCCCTACACGATTTGTGCACGGAAGACTATACGCAACCAGTGGATTGGTA
CGGAGCGCGGCCGCTCGAGGGAGGCGGTGGATGGAGCCACCCCCAGTTCGAGAAGGGCGGCGGCAGCGGC
GGCGGCAGCGGCGGCGGCAGCTGGAGCCACCCCCAGTTCGAGAAGGGGCCCGTTTAAACCCGCTGATCAG
CCTCGACTGTGCCTTCTAGTTGCCAGCCATCTGTTGTTTGCCCCTCCCCCGTGCCTTCCTTGACCCTGGA
AGGTGCCACTCCCACTGTCCTTTCCTAATAAAATGAGGAAATTGCATCGCATTGTCTGAGTAGGTGTCAT
TCTATTCTGGGGGGTGGGGTGGGGCAGGACAGCAAGGGGGAGGATTGGGAAGACAATAGCAGGCATGCTG
GGGATGCGGTGGGCTCTATGGCTTCTGAGGCGGAAAGAACCAGCTGGGGCTCTAGGGGGTATCCCC
[124 nt withheld, positions 2307-2430]
C
[91 nt withheld, positions 2432-2522]
A
[49 nt withheld, positions 2524-2572]
CCTTTGACGTTGGAGTCCACGTTCTTT
[37 nt withheld, positions 2600-2636]
ACCCTATCTCGGTCTATTCTTTTGATTTATAAGGGATTTTGCCGATTTCGGCCTATTGGTTAAAAAATGA
GCTGATTTAACAAAAATTTAACGCGAATTAATTCTGTGGAATGTGTGTCAGTTAGGGTGTGGAAAGTCCC
CAGGCTCCCCAGCAGGCAGAAGTATGCAAAGCATGCATCTCAATTAGTCAGCAACCAGGTGTGGAAAGTC
CCCAGGCTCCCCAGCAGGCAGAAGTATGCAAAGCATGCATCTCAATTAGTCAGCAACCATAGTCCCGCCC
CTAACTCCGCCCATCCCGCCCCTAACTCCGCCCAGTTCCGCCCATTCTCCGCCCCATGGCTGACTAATTT
TTTTTATTTATGCAGAGGCCGAGGCCGCCTCTGCCTCTGAGCTATTCCAGAAGTAGTGAGGAGGCTTTTT
TGGAGGCCTAGGCTTTTGCAAAAAGCTCCCGGGAGCTTGTATATCCATTTTCGGATCTGATCAGCACGTG
TTGACAATTAATCATCGGCATAGTATATCGGCATAGTATAATACGACAAGGTGAGGAACTAAACCATGGC
CAAGTTGACCAGTGCCGTTCCGGTGCTCACCGCGCGCGACGTCGCCGGAGCGGTCGAGTTCTGGACCGAC
CGGCTCGGGTTCTCCCGGGACTTCGTGGAGGACGACTTCGCCGGTGTGGTCCGGGACGACGTGACCCTGT
TCATCAGCGCGGTCCAGGACCAGGTGGTGCCGGACAACACCCTGGCCTGGGTGTGGGTGCGCGGCCTGGA
CGAGCTGTACGCCGAGTGGTCGGAGGTCGTGTCCACGAACTTCCGGGACGCCTCCGGGCCGGCCATGACC
GAGATCGGCGAGCAGCCGTGGGGGCGGGAGTTCGCCCTGCGCGACCCGGCCGGCAACTGCGTGCACTTCG
TGGCCGAGGAGCAGGACTGACACGTGCTACGAGATTTCGATTCCACCGCCGCCTTCTATGAAAGGTTGGG
CTTCGGAATCGTTTTCCGGGACGCCGGCTGGATGATCCTCCAGCGCGGGGATCTCATGCTGGAGTTCTTC
GCCCACCCCAACTTGTTTATTGCAGCTTATAATGGTTACAAATAAAGCAATAGCATCACAAATTTCACAA
ATAAAGCATTTTTTTCACTGCATTCTAGTTGTGGTTTGTCCAAACTCATCAATGTATCTTATCATGTCTG
TATACCGTCGACCTCTAGCTAGAGCTTGGCGTAATCATGGTCATAGCTGTTTCCTGTGTGAAATTGTTAT
CCGCTCACAATTCCACACAACATACGAGCCGGAAGCATAAAGTGTAAAGCCTGGGGTGCCTAATGAGTGA
GCTAACTCACATTAATTGCGTTGCGCTCACTGCCCGCTTTCCAGTCGGGAAACCTGTCGTGCCAGCTGCA
TTAATGAATCGGCCAACGCGCGGGGAGAGGCGGTTTGCGTATTGGGCGCTCTTCCGCTTCCTCGCTCACT
GACTCGCTGCGCTCGGTCGTTCGGCTGCGGCGAGCGGTATCAGCTCACTCAAAGGCGGTAATACGGTTAT
CCACAGAATCAGGGGATAACGCAGGAAAGAACATGTGAGCAAAAGGCCAGCAAAAGGCCAGGAACCGTAA
AAAGGCCGCGTTGCTGGCGTTTTTCCATAGGCTCCGCCCCCCTGACGAGCATCACAAAAATCGACGCTCA
AGTCAGAGGTGGCGAAACCCGACAGGACTATAAAGATACCAGGCGTTTCCCCCTGGAAGCTCCCTCGTGC
GCTCTCCTGTTCCGACCCTGCCGCTTACCGGATACCTGTCCGCCTTTCTCCCTTCGGGAAGCGTGGCGCT
TTCTCATAGCTCACGCTGTAGGTATCTCAGTTCGGTGTAGGTCGTTCGCTCCAAGCTGGGCTGTGTGCAC
GAACCCCCCGTTCAGCCCGACCGCTGCGCCTTATCCGGTAACTATCGTCTTGAGTCCAACCCGGTAAGAC
ACGACTTATCGCCACTGGCAGCAGCCACTGGTAACAGGATTAGCAGAGCGAGGTATGTAGGCGGTGCTAC
AGAGTTCTTGAAGTGGTGGCCTAACTACGGCTACACTAGAAGAACAGTATTTGGTATCTGCGCTCTGCTG
AAGCCAGTTACCTTCGGAAAAAGAGTTGGTAGCTCTTGATCCGGCAAACAAACCACCGCTGGTAGCGGTG
GTTTTTTTGTTTGCAAGCAGCAGATTACGCGCAGAAAAAAAGGATCTCAAGAAGATCCTTTGATCTTTTC
TACGGGGTCTGACGCTCAGTGGAACGAAAACTCACGTTAAGGGATTTTGGTCATGAGATTATCAAAAAGG
ATCTTCACCTAGATCCTTTTAAATTAAAAATGAAGTTTTAAATCAATCTAAAGTATATATGAGTAAACTT
GGTCTGACAGTTACCAATGCTTAATCAGTGAGGCACCTATCTCAGCGATCTGTCTATTTCGTTCATCCAT
AGTTGCCTGACTCCCCGTCGTGTAGATAACTACGATACGGGAGGGCTTACCATCTGGCCCCAGTGCTGCA
ATGATACCGCGAGACCCACGCTCACCGGCTCCAGATTTATCAGCAATAAACCAGCCAGCCGGAAGGGCCG
AGCGCAGAAGTGGTCCTGCAACTTTATCCGCCTCCATCCAGTCTATTAATTGTTGCCGGGAAGCTAGAGT
AAGTAGTTCGCCAGTTAATAGTTTGCGCAACGTTGTTGCCATTGCTACAGGCATCGTGGTGTCACGCTCG
TCGTTTGGTATGGCTTCATTCAGCTCCGGTTCCCAACGATCAAGGCGAGTTACATGATCCCCCATGTTGT
GCAAAAAAGCGGTTAGCTCCTTCGGTCCTCCGATCGTTGTCAGAAGTAAGTTGGCCGCAGTGTTATCACT
CATGGTTATGGCAGCACTGCATAATTCTCTTACTGTCATGCCATCCGTAAGATGCTTTTCTGTGACTGGT
GAGTACTCAACCAAGTCATTCTGAGAATAGTGTATGCGGCGACCGAGTTGCTCTTGCCCGGCGTCAATAC
GGGATAATACCGCGCCACATAGCAGAACTTTAAAAGTGCTCATCATTGGAAAACGTTCTTCGGGGCGAAA
ACTCTCAAGGATCTTACCGCTGTTGAGATCCAGTTCGATGTAACCCACTCGTGCACCCAACTGATCTTCA
GCATCTTTTACTTTCACCAGCGTTTCTGGGTGAGCAAAAACAGGAAGGCAAAATGCCGCAAAAAAGGGAA
TAAGGGCGACACGGAAATGTTGAATACTCATACTCTTCCTTTTTCAATATTATTGAAGCATTTATCAGGG
TTATTGTCTCATGAGCGGATACATATTTGAATGTATTTAGAAAAATAAACAAATAGGGGTTCCGCGCACA
TTTCCCCGAAAAGTGCCACCTGACGTC
